>Addgene plasmid #191831 | pUS252b | addgene full sequence | sequence record 382128 | Addgene NGS Result
TGATTCTGTGGATAACCGTATTACCGCCTTTGAGTGAGCTGATACCGCTCGCCGCAGCCGAACGACCGAG
CGCAGCGAGTCAGTGAGCGAGGAAGCGGAAGAGCGCCCAATACGCAAACCGCCTCTCCCCGCGCGTTGGC
CGATTCATTAATGCAGCTGGCACGACAGGTTTCCCGACTGGAAAGCGGGCAGTGAGCGCAACGCAATTAA
TGTGAGTTAGCTCACTCATTAGGCACCCCAGGCTTTACACTTTATGCTTCCGGCTCGTATGTTGTGTGGA
ATTGTGAGCGGATAACAATTTCACGGATCCGAATTCTAGACCTCGAGGAGGTTTCATATGGTGAGCAGTG
GCGAAGATATTTTCTCGGGCTTGGTTCCGATTCTGATCGAGCTGGAGGGCGATGTGAACGGTCATCGTTT
TAGCGTTCGCGGTGAAGGTTATGGCGACGCGAGCAACGGCAAACTGGAAATTAAGTTCATCTGCACGACC
GGTCGCCTGCCGGTGCCTTGGCCGACCTTGGTGACGACCTTGACCTATGGCGTGCAGTGTTTTGCGAAGT
ATCCGGAGCACATGCGCCAAAACGATTTCTTTAAAAGTGCGATGCCGGACGGTTACGTCCAGGAGCGTAC
CATTTCCTTCAAGGAAGATGGCACGTACAAAACTCGCGCAGAGGTTAAGTTTGAAGGTGAAGCGCTGGTC
AATCGTATCGATTTGAAGGGTTTGGAGTTTAAAGAGGATGGTAACATTCTGGGCCATAAACTGGAGTATA
GCTTCAACAGCCATTATGTTTACATTACGGCAGACAAGAATCGTAACGGCTTGGAGGCCCAATTCCGTAT
TCGCCACAATGTTGATGACGGTAGCGTCCAACTGGCCGACCATTACCAACAGAACACCCCAATTGGTGAG
GGTCCGGTGTTGCTGCCGGAACAACACTATCTGACGACCAATAGCGTGCTGAGCAAAGATCAGCAGGAAC
GCCGTGATCACATGGTCCTGGTGGAATTTGTGACCGCTGCGGGCTTGAGCCTGGGTATGGACGAGCTGTA
TAAGAGCTAATGAAAGCTTGCTGCAGGCATGCAAGCTTGGCACTGGCCGTCGTTTTACAACGTCGTGACT
GGGAAAACCCTGGCGTTACCCAACTTAATCGCCTTGCAGCACATCCCCCTTTCGCCAGCTGGCGTAATAG
CGAAGAGGCCCGCACCGATCGCCCTTCCCAACAGTTGCGCAGCCTGAATGGCGAATGGCGATAAGCTAGC
TTCACGCTGCCGCAAGCACTCAGGGCGCAAGGGCTGCTAAAGGAAGCGGAACACGTAGAAAGCCAGTCCG
CAGAAACGGTGCTGACCCCGGATGAATGTCAGCTACTGGGCTATCTGGACAAGGGAAAACGCAAGCGCAA
AGAGAAAGCAGGTAGCTTGCAGTGGGCTTACATGGCGATAGCTAGACTGGGCGGTTTTATGGACAGCAAG
CGAACCGGAATTGCCAGCTGGGGCGCCCTCTGGTAAGGTTGGGAAGCCCTGCAAAGTAAACTGGATGGCT
TTCTTGCCGCCAAGGATCTGATGGCGCAGGGGATCAAGATCTGATCAAGAGACAGGATGAGGATCGTTTC
GCATGATTGAACAAGATGGATTGCACGCAGGTTCTCCGGCCGCTTGGGTGGAGAGGCTATTCGGCTATGA
CTGGGCACAACAGACAATCGGCTGCTCTGATGCCGCCGTGTTCCGGCTGTCAGCGCAGGGGCGCCCGGTT
CTTTTTGTCAAGACCGACCTGTCCGGTGCCCTGAATGAACTCCAAGACGAGGCAGCGCGGCTATCGTGGC
TGGCCACGACGGGCGTTCCTTGCGCAGCTGTGCTCGACGTTGTCACTGAAGCGGGAAGGGACTGGCTGCT
ATTGGGCGAAGTGCCGGGGCAGGATCTCCTGTCATCTCACCTTGCTCCTGCCGAGAAAGTATCCATCATG
GCTGATGCAATGCGGCGGCTGCATACGCTTGATCCGGCTACCTGCCCATTCGACCACCAAGCGAAACATC
GCATCGAGCGAGCACGTACTCGGATGGAAGCCGGTCTTGTCGATCAGGATGATCTGGACGAAGAGCATCA
GGGGCTCGCGCCAGCCGAACTGTTCGCCAGGCTCAAGGCGCGGATGCCCGACGGCGAGGATCTCGTCGTG
ACCCATGGCGATGCCTGCTTGCCGAATATCATGGTGGAAAATGGCCGCTTTTCTGGATTCATCGACTGTG
GCCGGCTGGGTGTGGCGGACCGCTATCAGGACATAGCGTTGGCTACCCGTGATATTGCTGAAGAGCTTGG
CGGCGAATGGGCTGACCGCTTCCTCGTGCTTTACGGTATCGCCGCTCCCGATTCGCAGCGCATCGCCTTC
TATCGCCTTCTTGACGAGTTCTTCTGAGCGGGACTCTGGGGTTCGAAATGACCGACCAAGCGACGCCCAA
CCTGCCATCACGAGATTTCGATTCCACCGCCGCCTTCTATGAAAGGTTGGGCTTCGGAATCGTTTTCCGG
GACGCCGGCTGGATGATCCTCCAGCGCGGGGATCTCATGCTGGAGTTCTTCGCCCACCCCAAAAGGATCT
AGGTGAAGATCCTTTTTGATAATCTCATGACCAAAATCCCTTAACGTGAGTTTTCGTTCCACTGAGCGTC
AGACCCCGTAGAAAAGATCAAAGGATCTTCTTGAGATCCTTTTTTTCTGCGCGTAATCTGCTGCTTGCAA
ACAAAAAAACCACCGCTACCAGCGGTGGTTTGTTTGCCGGATCAAGAGCTACCAACTCTTTTTCCGAAGG
TAACTGGCTTCAGCAGAGCGCAGATACCAAATACTGTTCTTCTAGTGTAGCCGTAGTTAGGCCACCACTT
CAAGAACTCTGTAGCACCGCCTACATACCTCGCTCTGCTAATCCTGTTACCAGTGGCTGCTGCCAGTGGC
GATAAGTCGTGTCTTACCGGGTTGGACTCAAGACGATAGTTACCGGATAAGGCGCAGCGGTCGGGCTGAA
CGGGGGGTTCGTGCACACAGCCCAGCTTGGAGCGAACGACCTACACCGAACTGAGATACCTACAGCGTGA
GCTATGAGAAAGCGCCACGCTTCCCGAAGGGAGAAAGGCGGACAGGTATCCGGTAAGCGGCAGGGTCGGA
ACAGGAGAGCGCACGAGGGAGCTTCCAGGGGGAAACGCCTGGTATCTTTATAGTCCTGTCGGGTTTCGCC
ACCTCTGACTTGAGCGTCGATTTTTGTGATGCTCGTCAGGGGGGCGGAGCCTATGGAAAAACGCCAGCAA
CGCGGCCTTTTTACGGTTCCTGGCCTTTTGCTGGCCTTTTGCTCACATGTTCTTTCCTGCGTTATCCCC
Features (pLannotate 1.2.2; 12 found; start..end, strand, type, name):
      1..101     +  rep_origin     RSF ori (fragment): Plasmids containing the RSF 1030 origin of replication can be propagated in E. coli cells that contain additional plasmids with compatible origins.
    103..195     +  CDS            lacI (fragment): lac repressor; lacI; The lac repressor binds to the lac operator to inhibit transcription in E. coli. This inhibition can be relieved by adding lactose or isopropyl-β-D-thiogalactopyranoside (IPTG).
    208..229     +  protein_bind   CAP binding site: CAP binding activates transcription in the presence of cAMP. E. coli catabolite activator protein
    244..274     +  promoter       lac promoter: promoter for the E. coli lac operon
    282..298     +  protein_bind   lac operator: The lac repressor binds to the lac operator to inhibit transcription in E. coli. This inhibition can be relieved by adding lactose or isopropyl-β-D-thiogalactopyranoside (IPTG). lac repressor encoded by lacI
    338..1054    +  CDS            EBFP1.2: EBFP1.2 is a basic (constitutively fluorescent) uv fluorescent protein published in 2007, derived from Aequorea victoria. It has high acid sensitivity.
   1071..1088    +  misc_feature   MCS (fragment): pUC18/19 multiple cloning site
   1091..1245    +  CDS            lacZα (fragment): LacZα fragment of β-galactosidase; lacZ fragment
   1258..1581    +  CDS            tnpA (fragment): TN5P_ECOLX - Also known as tnp. Experimental evidence at protein level: Swiss-Prot protein existence level 1. Mediates transposition of transposon Tn5 by a 'cut and paste' mechanism. First, the monomeric transposase binds the 19 bp inverted DNA repeats flanking the transposon. Then, dimerization of the DNA- bound transposase creates a synaptic DNA complex. After nicking of the first DNA strand, excision of the transposon proceeds through a series of intermediates. The transposase then mediates the insertion of the transposon at a new site by strand transfer. The activity of the wild- type tran
   1613..2404    +  CDS            neo: KKA2_KLEPN - Also known as kan, nptII. Experimental evidence at protein level: Swiss-Prot protein existence level 1. Resistance to kanamycin, neomycin, paromomycin, ribostamycin, butirosin and gentamicin B. From Klebsiella pneumoniae.
   2428..2580    +  CDS            ble (fragment): BLE_KLEPN - Experimental evidence at protein level: Swiss-Prot protein existence level 1. Binding protein with a strong affinity to the bleomycin family of antibiotics. Binds to CL990; an antimitotic-antibiotic compound. From Klebsiella pneumoniae.
   2691..3279    +  rep_origin     ori: high-copy-number ColE1/pMB1/pBR322/pUC origin of replication
