[The description below was written by a language model from this plasmid's Addgene catalogue record and pLannotate feature annotations shown in this document.]
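Description:
pUS252b is a small bacterial expression plasmid of about 3.36 kb, built on the pK18 cloning vector and carrying a synthetic 726 bp gene for fuGFPb. It is maintained in E. coli at high copy through a ColE1/pMB1/pUC-type origin. Selection is with kanamycin, conferred by the Tn5-derived neo (nptII) gene. The partial tnpA and ble sequences flanking this gene in the annotation are remnants of the Tn5 segment from which the marker was taken, not functional genes. The short RSF ori and lacI fragments also appear to be residual backbone sequence.

The fuGFPb coding sequence sits in the pUC-style polylinker, downstream of the CAP binding site, lac promoter and lac operator, and upstream of the remaining MCS and a lacZα fragment. Only a fragment of lacI is present on the plasmid. On a high-copy vector in a standard cloning strain this fits the constitutive expression described by the depositor. The automated annotation labels the open reading frame EBFP1.2, which reflects sequence similarity among Aequorea-type fluorescent proteins; the catalogue entry identifies it as fuGFPb. This is an open-source superfolding green fluorescent protein with an excitation maximum at 485 nm and an emission maximum at 510 nm. It differs from the original fuGFP by the S65T and P211Q substitutions (classical GFP numbering), which increase absorption of blue light.

Several restriction sites are listed on each side of the insert: BamHI, EcoRI, XbaI and XhoI at the 5′ end, and HindIII, PstI and SphI at the 3′ end. The plasmid is meant as a modular template from which fuGFPb can be excised or amplified for transfer into other backbones, and it also yields constitutively green-fluorescent E. coli.
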