Addgene plasmid #191831: pUS252b
Purpose: Expresses fuGFPb constitutively in E.coli cells. Designed to act as modular template for cutting out or amplifying fuGFPb to place in other plasmid backbones
Depositing lab: Nicholas Coleman & Mark Somerville. Depositing organization: University of Sydney.
Backbone
  Vector backbone: pK18
  Backbone size w/o insert (bp): 2633
  Total vector size (bp): 3356
  Vector type: Bacterial Expression
Growth in bacteria
  Bacterial resistance: Kanamycin, 50 μg/mL
  Growth temperature: 37°C
  Growth strain: DH5alpha
  Copy number: High Copy
Gene/Insert
  Gene/Insert name: fuGFPb
  Species: Synthetic
  Insert size (bp): 726
  Cloning method: Restriction Enzyme; 5′ cloning site BamHI, EcoRI, XbaI, XhoI (unknown if destroyed); 3′ cloning site HindIII, PstI, SphI (unknown if destroyed)
  Sequencing primers: 5′ CTTCCGGCTCGTATGTTGTG; 3′ GCAAGGCGATTAAGTTGGGTAACG
Terms and licenses: Academic/Nonprofit Terms; Industry Terms
Depositor comments: fuGFPb is an open-source superfolding green fluorescent protein with excitation maximum at 485 nm and emission maximum at 510 nm. Relative to the original fuGFP, the protein contains the S65T and P211Q mutations, which increase its absorption of blue light (amino acid numbering based on classical GFP).
How to cite: pUS252b was a gift from Nicholas Coleman & Mark Somerville (Addgene plasmid # 191831 ; http://n2t.net/addgene:191831 ; RRID:Addgene_191831)
